Addgene plasmid #75601: SRPK2 gRNA (BRDN0001146940)
Purpose: 3rd generation lentiviral gRNA plasmid targeting human SRPK2
Depositing lab: John Doench & David Root. Depositing organization: Broad Institute. Publication: Optimized sgRNA design to maximize activity and minimize off-target effects of CRISPR-Cas9. Doench JG, Fusi N, Sullender M, Hegde M, Vaimberg EW, Donovan KF, Smith I, Tothova Z, Wilen C, Orchard R, Virgin HW, Listgarten J, Root DE. Nat Biotechnol. 2016 Jan 18. doi: 10.1038/nbt.3437. PubMed 26780180.
Backbone
  Vector backbone: lentiGuide-Puro
  Backbone manufacturer: Zhang Lab (Addgene plasmid # 52963)
  Vector type: Mammalian Expression, Lentiviral, CRISPR
  Selectable markers: Puromycin
Growth in bacteria
  Bacterial resistance: Ampicillin, 100 μg/mL
  Growth temperature: 37°C
  Growth strain: DH5alpha
  Copy number: High Copy
Gene/Insert
  Gene/Insert name: SRPK2 (alt names: SRPK2; NM_001278273.1)
  gRNA/shRNA sequence: TTGGAGACCTCTTCAATGGC
  Species: H. sapiens (human)
  Entrez Gene: SRPK2 (a.k.a. SFRSK2)
  Promoter: hU6
  Cloning method: Unknown
  Sequencing primers: 5′ U6-F; 3′ pS2-R
Terms and licenses: Academic/Nonprofit Terms; Industry Terms: Not Available to Industry
Depositor comments: The gRNA was designed to target the following Genbank reference sequence(s): NM_001278273.1,NM_182691.2,NM_182692.2. Note that this plasmid does NOT contain Cas9. It should be used in conjunction with lentiCas9-Blast (Addgene #52962) or otherwise with cell lines already expressing Cas9. Browse the full kinome gRNA library at http://www.addgene.org/pooled-library/broadgpp-human-kinome/ or visit http://www.broadinstitute.org/rnai/public/ for detailed protocols and information.
How to cite: SRPK2 gRNA (BRDN0001146940) was a gift from John Doench & David Root (Addgene plasmid # 75601 ; http://n2t.net/addgene:75601 ; RRID:Addgene_75601)
