[The description below was written by a language model from this plasmid's Addgene catalogue record and pLannotate feature annotations shown in this document.]
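Description:
SRPK2 gRNA (BRDN0001146940) is a third-generation lentiviral CRISPR guide plasmid built on the lentiGuide-Puro backbone and designed to target human SRPK2 (also known as SFRSK2). The 8.3 kb plasmid is propagated in E. coli through a high-copy ColE1/pUC-type origin with ampicillin selection (AmpR/β-lactamase). It also carries an f1 origin and remnants of a standard cloning backbone, including lac regulatory elements, T7 and T3 promoters, and an SV40 origin and poly(A) signal.

The viral genome is driven by an RSV promoter fused to a truncated HIV-1 5' LTR, which makes transcript production in packaging cells Tat-independent. This is followed by the Ψ packaging signal with a partial gag sequence, the Rev response element for nuclear export of the full-length RNA, and a cPPT/CTS that aids nuclear import. The genome ends in a self-inactivating ΔU3 3' LTR.

Between the LTRs lie two expression units. A human U6 RNA polymerase III promoter transcribes the SRPK2-specific spacer joined to the Streptococcus pyogenes Cas9 guide RNA scaffold. An EF-1α core promoter with its intron A then drives puromycin N-acetyltransferase for selection of transduced mammalian cells, with a WPRE to enhance transcript expression.

The plasmid does not encode Cas9, so it must be used with a separate Cas9 vector or in cells that already express Cas9. According to the depositor, the guide was designed against several SRPK2 reference transcripts and belongs to a human kinome gRNA collection. It is typically used for knockout of this kinase gene by lentiviral delivery.
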