Features (pLannotate 1.2.2; 29 found; start..end, strand, type, name):
     14..80      +  CDS            small t antigen (fragment): SV40 (simian virus 40) small t antigen
    106..317     +  promoter       EF-1α core promoter: core promoter for human elongation factor EF-1α
    318..1256    +  intron         EF-1α intron A: intron upstream of the start codon of human EF-1α
   1278..1877    +  CDS            PuroR (fragment): puromycin N-acetyltransferase; pac from Streptomyces; confers resistance to puromycin
   1893..2481    +  misc_feature   WPRE: woodchuck hepatitis virus posttranscriptional regulatory element
   2532..2551    +  misc_feature   cPPT/CTS (fragment): central polypurine tract and central termination sequence of HIV-1
   2553..2786    +  LTR            3' LTR (ΔU3): self-inactivating 3' long terminal repeat (LTR) from HIV-1
   2864..2985    +  polyA_signal   SV40 poly(A) signal: SV40 polyadenylation signal
   3025..3160    +  rep_origin     SV40 ori: SV40 origin of replication
   3181..3199    -  promoter       T7 promoter: promoter for bacteriophage T7 RNA polymerase
   3207..3362    +  CDS            lacZα (fragment): LacZα fragment of β-galactosidase; lacZ fragment
   3367..3795    +  rep_origin     f1 ori (sequence partly withheld): f1 bacteriophage origin of replication; arrow indicates direction of (+) strand synthesis
   3848..3952    +  promoter       AmpR promoter: bla
   3953..4813    +  CDS            AmpR: β-lactamase; bla; confers resistance to ampicillin, carbenicillin, and related antibiotics
   4984..5572    +  rep_origin     ori: high-copy-number ColE1/pMB1/pBR322/pUC origin of replication
   5755..5847    +  CDS            lacI (fragment): lac repressor; lacI; The lac repressor binds to the lac operator to inhibit transcription in E. coli. This inhibition can be relieved by adding lactose or isopropyl-β-D-thiogalactopyranoside (IPTG).
   5860..5881    +  protein_bind   CAP binding site: CAP binding activates transcription in the presence of cAMP. E. coli catabolite activator protein
   5896..5926    +  promoter       lac promoter: promoter for the E. coli lac operon
   5934..5950    +  protein_bind   lac operator: The lac repressor binds to the lac operator to inhibit transcription in E. coli. This inhibition can be relieved by adding lactose or isopropyl-β-D-thiogalactopyranoside (IPTG). lac repressor encoded by lacI
   5995..6013    +  promoter       T3 promoter: promoter for bacteriophage T3 RNA polymerase
   6041..6267    +  promoter       RSV promoter: Rous sarcoma virus enhancer/promoter
   6268..6448    +  LTR            5' LTR (truncated): truncated 5' long terminal repeat (LTR) from HIV-1
   6495..6620    +  misc_feature   HIV-1 Ψ: packaging signal of human immunodeficiency virus type 1
   6604..6967    +  CDS            HIV-1 gag (fragment): gag protein from human immunodeficiency virus 1; gag
   7113..7346    +  misc_feature   RRE: The Rev response element (RRE) of HIV-1 allows for Rev-dependent mRNA export from the nucleus to the cytoplasm.
   7723..7749    +  CDS            Rev (fragment): human immunodeficiency virus 1 (HIV-1) Rev protein; rev; enhances nuclear export of unspliced and incompletely spliced viral mRNAs
   7753..7993    +  promoter       U6 promoter: RNA polymerase III promoter for human U6 snRNA
   8023..8098    +  misc_RNA       gRNA scaffold: guide RNA scaffold for the Streptococcus pyogenes CRISPR/Cas9 system
   8154..8271    +  misc_feature   cPPT/CTS: central polypurine tract and central termination sequence of HIV-1
>Addgene plasmid #75601 | SRPK2 gRNA (BRDN0001146940) | addgene full sequence | sequence record 184198 | Addgene Assembled Sequence
CCCGGGTGCAAAGATGGATAAAGTTTTAAACAGAGAGGAATCTTTGCAGCTAATGGACCTTCTAGGTCTT
GAAAGGAGTGGGAATTGGCTCCGGTGCCCGTCAGTGGGCAGAGCGCACATCGCCCACAGTCCCCGAGAAG
TTGGGGGGAGGGGTCGGCAATTGATCCGGTGCCTAGAGAAGGTGGCGCGGGGTAAACTGGGAAAGTGATG
TCGTGTACTGGCTCCGCCTTTTTCCCGAGGGTGGGGGAGAACCGTATATAAGTGCAGTAGTCGCCGTGAA
CGTTCTTTTTCGCAACGGGTTTGCCGCCAGAACACAGGTAAGTGCCGTGTGTGGTTCCCGCGGGCCTGGC
CTCTTTACGGGTTATGGCCCTTGCGTGCCTTGAATTACTTCCACCTGGCTGCAGTACGTGATTCTTGATC
CCGAGCTTCGGGTTGGAAGTGGGTGGGAGAGTTCGAGGCCTTGCGCTTAAGGAGCCCCTTCGCCTCGTGC
TTGAGTTGAGGCCTGGCCTGGGCGCTGGGGCCGCCGCGTGCGAATCTGGTGGCACCTTCGCGCCTGTCTC
GCTGCTTTCGATAAGTCTCTAGCCATTTAAAATTTTTGATGACCTGCTGCGACGCTTTTTTTCTGGCAAG
ATAGTCTTGTAAATGCGGGCCAAGATCTGCACACTGGTATTTCGGTTTTTGGGGCCGCGGGCGGCGACGG
GGCCCGTGCGTCCCAGCGCACATGTTCGGCGAGGCGGGGCCTGCGAGCGCGGCCACCGAGAATCGGACGG
GGGTAGTCTCAAGCTGGCCGGCCTGCTCTGGTGCCTGGCCTCGCGCCGCCGTGTATCGCCCCGCCCTGGG
CGGCAAGGCTGGCCCGGTCGGCACCAGTTGCGTGAGCGGAAAGATGGCCGCTTCCCGGCCCTGCTGCAGG
GAGCTCAAAATGGAGGACGCGGCGCTCGGGAGAGCGGGCGGGTGAGTCACCCACACAAAGGAAAAGGGCC
TTTCCGTCCTCAGCCGTCGCTTCATGTGACTCCACGGAGTACCGGGCGCCGTCCAGGCACCTCGATTAGT
TCTCGAGCTTTTGGAGTACGTCGTCTTTAGGTTGGGGGGAGGGGTTTTATGCGATGGAGTTTCCCCACAC
TGAGTGGGTGGAGACTGAAGTTAGGCCAGCTTGGCACTTGATGTAATTCTCCTTGGAATTTGCCCTTTTT
GAGTTTGGATCTTGGTTCATTCTCAAGCCTCAGACAGTGGTTCAAAGTTTTTTTCTTCCATTTCAGGTGT
CGTGACGTACGGCCACCATGACCGAGTACAAGCCCACGGTGCGCCTCGCCACCCGCGACGACGTCCCCAG
GGCCGTACGCACCCTCGCCGCCGCGTTCGCCGACTACCCCGCCACGCGCCACACCGTCGATCCGGACCGC
CACATCGAGCGGGTCACCGAGCTGCAAGAACTCTTCCTCACGCGCGTCGGGCTCGACATCGGCAAGGTGT
GGGTCGCGGACGACGGCGCCGCCGTGGCGGTCTGGACCACGCCGGAGAGCGTCGAAGCGGGGGCGGTGTT
CGCCGAGATCGGCCCGCGCATGGCCGAGTTGAGCGGTTCCCGGCTGGCCGCGCAGCAACAGATGGAAGGC
CTCCTGGCGCCGCACCGGCCCAAGGAGCCCGCGTGGTTCCTGGCCACCGTCGGAGTCTCGCCCGACCACC
AGGGCAAGGGTCTGGGCAGCGCCGTCGTGCTCCCCGGAGTGGAGGCGGCCGAGCGCGCCGGGGTGCCCGC
CTTCCTGGAGACCTCCGCGCCCCGCAACCTCCCCTTCTACGAGCGGCTCGGCTTCACCGTCACCGCCGAC
GTCGAGGTGCCCGAAGGACCGCGCACCTGGTGCATGACCCGCAAGCCCGGTGCCTGAACGCGTTAAGTCG
ACAATCAACCTCTGGATTACAAAATTTGTGAAAGATTGACTGGTATTCTTAACTATGTTGCTCCTTTTAC
GCTATGTGGATACGCTGCTTTAATGCCTTTGTATCATGCTATTGCTTCCCGTATGGCTTTCATTTTCTCC
TCCTTGTATAAATCCTGGTTGCTGTCTCTTTATGAGGAGTTGTGGCCCGTTGTCAGGCAACGTGGCGTGG
TGTGCACTGTGTTTGCTGACGCAACCCCCACTGGTTGGGGCATTGCCACCACCTGTCAGCTCCTTTCCGG
GACTTTCGCTTTCCCCCTCCCTATTGCCACGGCGGAACTCATCGCCGCCTGCCTTGCCCGCTGCTGGACA
GGGGCTCGGCTGTTGGGCACTGACAATTCCGTGGTGTTGTCGGGGAAATCATCGTCCTTTCCTTGGCTGC
TCGCCTGTGTTGCCACCTGGATTCTGCGCGGGACGTCCTTCTGCTACGTCCCTTCGGCCCTCAATCCAGC
GGACCTTCCTTCCCGCGGCCTGCTGCCGGCTCTGCGGCCTCTTCCGCGTCTTCGCCTTCGCCCTCAGACG
AGTCGGATCTCCCTTTGGGCCGCCTCCCCGCGTCGACTTTAAGACCAATGACTTACAAGGCAGCTGTAGA
TCTTAGCCACTTTTTAAAAGAAAAGGGGGGACTGGAAGGGCTAATTCACTCCCAACGAAGACAAGATCTG
CTTTTTGCTTGTACTGGGTCTCTCTGGTTAGACCAGATCTGAGCCTGGGAGCTCTCTGGCTAACTAGGGA
ACCCACTGCTTAAGCCTCAATAAAGCTTGCCTTGAGTGCTTCAAGTAGTGTGTGCCCGTCTGTTGTGTGA
CTCTGGTAACTAGAGATCCCTCAGACCCTTTTAGTCAGTGTGGAAAATCTCTAGCAGTACGTATAGTAGT
TCATGTCATCTTATTATTCAGTATTTATAACTTGCAAAGAAATGAATATCAGAGAGTGAGAGGAACTTGT
TTATTGCAGCTTATAATGGTTACAAATAAAGCAATAGCATCACAAATTTCACAAATAAAGCATTTTTTTC
ACTGCATTCTAGTTGTGGTTTGTCCAAACTCATCAATGTATCTTATCATGTCTGGCTCTAGCTATCCCGC
CCCTAACTCCGCCCATCCCGCCCCTAACTCCGCCCAGTTCCGCCCATTCTCCGCCCCATGGCTGACTAAT
TTTTTTTATTTATGCAGAGGCCGAGGCCGCCTCGGCCTCTGAGCTATTCCAGAAGTAGTGAGGAGGCTTT
TTTGGAGGCCTAGGGACGTACCCAATTCGCCCTATAGTGAGTCGTATTACGCGCGCTCACTGGCCGTCGT
TTTACAACGTCGTGACTGGGAAAACCCTGGCGTTACCCAACTTAATCGCCTTGCAGCACATCCCCCTTTC
GCCAGCTGGCGTAATAGCGAAGAGGCCCGCACCGATCGCCCTTCCCAACAGTTGCGCAGCCTGAATGGCG
AATGGG
[124 nt withheld, positions 3367-3490]
C
[91 nt withheld, positions 3492-3582]
A
[49 nt withheld, positions 3584-3632]
CCTTTGACGTTGGAGTCCACGTTCTTT
[37 nt withheld, positions 3660-3696]
ACCCTATCTCGGTCTATTCTTTTGATTTATAAGGGATTTTGCCGATTTCGGCCTATTGGTTAAAAAATGA
GCTGATTTAACAAAAATTTAACGCGAATTTTAACAAAATATTAACGCTTACAATTTAGGTGGCACTTTTC
GGGGAAATGTGCGCGGAACCCCTATTTGTTTATTTTTCTAAATACATTCAAATATGTATCCGCTCATGAG
ACAATAACCCTGATAAATGCTTCAATAATATTGAAAAAGGAAGAGTATGAGTATTCAACATTTCCGTGTC
GCCCTTATTCCCTTTTTTGCGGCATTTTGCCTTCCTGTTTTTGCTCACCCAGAAACGCTGGTGAAAGTAA
AAGATGCTGAAGATCAGTTGGGTGCACGAGTGGGTTACATCGAACTGGATCTCAACAGCGGTAAGATCCT
TGAGAGTTTTCGCCCCGAAGAACGTTTTCCAATGATGAGCACTTTTAAAGTTCTGCTATGTGGCGCGGTA
TTATCCCGTATTGACGCCGGGCAAGAGCAACTCGGTCGCCGCATACACTATTCTCAGAATGACTTGGTTG
AGTACTCACCAGTCACAGAAAAGCATCTTACGGATGGCATGACAGTAAGAGAATTATGCAGTGCTGCCAT
AACCATGAGTGATAACACTGCGGCCAACTTACTTCTGACAACGATCGGAGGACCGAAGGAGCTAACCGCT
TTTTTGCACAACATGGGGGATCATGTAACTCGCCTTGATCGTTGGGAACCGGAGCTGAATGAAGCCATAC
CAAACGACGAGCGTGACACCACGATGCCTGTAGCAATGGCAACAACGTTGCGCAAACTATTAACTGGCGA
ACTACTTACTCTAGCTTCCCGGCAACAATTAATAGACTGGATGGAGGCGGATAAAGTTGCAGGACCACTT
CTGCGCTCGGCCCTTCCGGCTGGCTGGTTTATTGCTGATAAATCTGGAGCCGGTGAGCGTGGGTCTCGCG
GTATCATTGCAGCACTGGGGCCAGATGGTAAGCCCTCCCGTATCGTAGTTATCTACACGACGGGGAGTCA
GGCAACTATGGATGAACGAAATAGACAGATCGCTGAGATAGGTGCCTCACTGATTAAGCATTGGTAACTG
TCAGACCAAGTTTACTCATATATACTTTAGATTGATTTAAAACTTCATTTTTAATTTAAAAGGATCTAGG
TGAAGATCCTTTTTGATAATCTCATGACCAAAATCCCTTAACGTGAGTTTTCGTTCCACTGAGCGTCAGA
CCCCGTAGAAAAGATCAAAGGATCTTCTTGAGATCCTTTTTTTCTGCGCGTAATCTGCTGCTTGCAAACA
AAAAAACCACCGCTACCAGCGGTGGTTTGTTTGCCGGATCAAGAGCTACCAACTCTTTTTCCGAAGGTAA
CTGGCTTCAGCAGAGCGCAGATACCAAATACTGTTCTTCTAGTGTAGCCGTAGTTAGGCCACCACTTCAA
GAACTCTGTAGCACCGCCTACATACCTCGCTCTGCTAATCCTGTTACCAGTGGCTGCTGCCAGTGGCGAT
AAGTCGTGTCTTACCGGGTTGGACTCAAGACGATAGTTACCGGATAAGGCGCAGCGGTCGGGCTGAACGG
GGGGTTCGTGCACACAGCCCAGCTTGGAGCGAACGACCTACACCGAACTGAGATACCTACAGCGTGAGCT
ATGAGAAAGCGCCACGCTTCCCGAAGGGAGAAAGGCGGACAGGTATCCGGTAAGCGGCAGGGTCGGAACA
GGAGAGCGCACGAGGGAGCTTCCAGGGGGAAACGCCTGGTATCTTTATAGTCCTGTCGGGTTTCGCCACC
TCTGACTTGAGCGTCGATTTTTGTGATGCTCGTCAGGGGGGCGGAGCCTATGGAAAAACGCCAGCAACGC
GGCCTTTTTACGGTTCCTGGCCTTTTGCTGGCCTTTTGCTCACATGTTCTTTCCTGCGTTATCCCCTGAT
TCTGTGGATAACCGTATTACCGCCTTTGAGTGAGCTGATACCGCTCGCCGCAGCCGAACGACCGAGCGCA
GCGAGTCAGTGAGCGAGGAAGCGGAAGAGCGCCCAATACGCAAACCGCCTCTCCCCGCGCGTTGGCCGAT
TCATTAATGCAGCTGGCACGACAGGTTTCCCGACTGGAAAGCGGGCAGTGAGCGCAACGCAATTAATGTG
AGTTAGCTCACTCATTAGGCACCCCAGGCTTTACACTTTATGCTTCCGGCTCGTATGTTGTGTGGAATTG
TGAGCGGATAACAATTTCACACAGGAAACAGCTATGACCATGATTACGCCAAGCGCGCAATTAACCCTCA
CTAAAGGGAACAAAAGCTGGAGCTGCAAGCTTAATGTAGTCTTATGCAATACTCTTGTAGTCTTGCAACA
TGGTAACGATGAGTTAGCAACATGCCTTACAAGGAGAGAAAAAGCACCGTGCATGCCGATTGGTGGAAGT
AAGGTGGTACGATCGTGCCTTATTAGGAAGGCAACAGACGGGTCTGACATGGATTGGACGAACCACTGAA
TTGCCGCATTGCAGAGATATTGTATTTAAGTGCCTAGCTCGATACATAAACGGGTCTCTCTGGTTAGACC
AGATCTGAGCCTGGGAGCTCTCTGGCTAACTAGGGAACCCACTGCTTAAGCCTCAATAAAGCTTGCCTTG
AGTGCTTCAAGTAGTGTGTGCCCGTCTGTTGTGTGACTCTGGTAACTAGAGATCCCTCAGACCCTTTTAG
TCAGTGTGGAAAATCTCTAGCAGTGGCGCCCGAACAGGGACTTGAAAGCGAAAGGGAAACCAGAGGAGCT
CTCTCGACGCAGGACTCGGCTTGCTGAAGCGCGCACGGCAAGAGGCGAGGGGCGGCGACTGGTGAGTACG
CCAAAAATTTTGACTAGCGGAGGCTAGAAGGAGAGAGATGGGTGCGAGAGCGTCAGTATTAAGCGGGGGA
GAATTAGATCGCGATGGGAAAAAATTCGGTTAAGGCCAGGGGGAAAGAAAAAATATAAATTAAAACATAT
AGTATGGGCAAGCAGGGAGCTAGAACGATTCGCAGTTAATCCTGGCCTGTTAGAAACATCAGAAGGCTGT
AGACAAATACTGGGACAGCTACAACCATCCCTTCAGACAGGATCAGAAGAACTTAGATCATTATATAATA
CAGTAGCAACCCTCTATTGTGTGCATCAAAGGATAGAGATAAAAGACACCAAGGAAGCTTTAGACAAGAT
AGAGGAAGAGCAAAACAAAAGTAAGACCACCGCACAGCAAGCGGCCGCTGATCTTCAGACCTGGAGGAGG
AGATATGAGGGACAATTGGAGAAGTGAATTATATAAATATAAAGTAGTAAAAATTGAACCATTAGGAGTA
GCACCCACCAAGGCAAAGAGAAGAGTGGTGCAGAGAGAAAAAAGAGCAGTGGGAATAGGAGCTTTGTTCC
TTGGGTTCTTGGGAGCAGCAGGAAGCACTATGGGCGCAGCGTCAATGACGCTGACGGTACAGGCCAGACA
ATTATTGTCTGGTATAGTGCAGCAGCAGAACAATTTGCTGAGGGCTATTGAGGCGCAACAGCATCTGTTG
CAACTCACAGTCTGGGGCATCAAGCAGCTCCAGGCAAGAATCCTGGCTGTGGAAAGATACCTAAAGGATC
AACAGCTCCTGGGGATTTGGGGTTGCTCTGGAAAACTCATTTGCACCACTGCTGTGCCTTGGAATGCTAG
TTGGAGTAATAAATCTCTGGAACAGATTTGGAATCACACGACCTGGATGGAGTGGGACAGAGAAATTAAC
AATTACACAAGCTTAATACACTCCTTAATTGAAGAATCGCAAAACCAGCAAGAAAAGAATGAACAAGAAT
TATTGGAATTAGATAAATGGGCAAGTTTGTGGAATTGGTTTAACATAACAAATTGGCTGTGGTATATAAA
ATTATTCATAATGATAGTAGGAGGCTTGGTAGGTTTAAGAATAGTTTTTGCTGTACTTTCTATAGTGAAT
AGAGTTAGGCAGGGATATTCACCATTATCGTTTCAGACCCACCTCCCAACCCCGAGGGGACCCAGAGAGG
GCCTATTTCCCATGATTCCTTCATATTTGCATATACGATACAAGGCTGTTAGAGAGATAATTAGAATTAA
TTTGACTGTAAACACAAAGATATTAGTACAAAATACGTGACGTAGAAAGTAATAATTTCTTGGGTAGTTT
GCAGTTTTAAAATTATGTTTTAAAATGGACTATCATATGCTTACCGTAACTTGAAAGTATTTCGATTTCT
TGGCTTTATATATCTTGTGGAAAGGACGAAACACCGTTGGAGACCTCTTCAATGGCGTTTTAGAGCTAGA
AATAGCAAGTTAAAATAAGGCTAGTCCGTTATCAACTTGAAAAAGTGGCACCGAGTCGGTGCTTTTTTAA
GCTTGGCGTAACTAGATCTTGAGACAAATGGCAGTATTCATCCACAATTTTAAAAGAAAAGGGGGGATTG
GGGGGTACAGTGCAGGGGAAAGAATAGTAGACATAATAGCAACAGACATACAAACTAAAGAATTACAAAA
ACAAATTACAAAAATTCAAAATTTTCGGGTTTATTACAGGGACAGCAGAGATCCACTTTGGCGCCGGCTC
GAGGGGG
