>Addgene plasmid #75601 | SRPK2 gRNA (BRDN0001146940) | depositor partial sequence | sequence record 143061 | Target Sequence
TTGGAGACCTCTTCAATGGC
