>Addgene plasmid #75601 | SRPK2 gRNA (BRDN0001146940) | addgene partial sequence | sequence record 184197 | hU6-F
GTAGAAAGTAATAATTTCTTGGGTAGTTTGCAGTTTTAAAATTATGTTTTAAAATGGACTATCATATGCT
TACCGTAACTTGAAAGTATTTCGATTTCTTGGCTTTATATATCTTGTGGAAAGGACGAAACACCGTTGGA
GACCTCTTCAATGGCGTTTTAGAGCTAGAAATAGCAAGTTAAAATAAGGCTAGTCCGTTATCAACTTGAA
AAAGTGGCACCGAGTCGGTGCTTTTTTAAGCTTGGCGTAACTAGATCTTGAGACAAATGGCAGTATTCAT
CCACAATTTTAAAAGAAAAGGGGGGATTGGGGGGTACAGTGCAGGGGAAAGAATAGTAGACATAATAGCA
ACAGACATACAAACTAAAGAATTACAAAAACAAATTACAAAAATTCAAAATTTTCGGGTTTATTACAGGG
ACAGCAGAGATCCACTTTGGCGCCGGCTCGAGGGGGCCCGGGTGCAAAGATGGATAAAGTTTTAAACAGA
GAGGAATCTTTGCAGCTAATGGACCTTCTAGGTCTTGAAAGGAGTGGGAATTGGCTCCGGTGCCCGTCAG
TGGGCAGAGC
